>Addgene plasmid #74032 | FH95pUP95L460pGW (E2) | addgene partial sequence | sequence record 140890 | FUGW-Fwd 5'-ATTACAGGGACAGCAGAGATCC-3'
ACGTCATCAACCCGCTCCAAGGAATCGCGGGCCCAGTGTCACTAGGCGGGAACACCCAGCGCGCGTGCGC
CCTGGCAGGAAGATGGCTGTGAGGGACAGGGGAGTGGCGCCCTGCAATATTTGCATGTCGCTATGTGTTC
TGGGAAATCACCATAAACGTGAAATGTCTTTGGATTTGGGAATCTTATAAGTTCTGTATGAGACCACAGA
TCCCCGGACATCCAGGCACACAAGTTCAAGAGACTTGTGTGCCTGGATGTCCTTTTTGGAAAGCTTATCG
AATTAATTAACCCGTGTCGGCTCCAGATCTGGCCTCCGCGCCGGGTTTTGGCGCCTCCCGCGGGCGCCCC
CCTCCTCACGGCGAGCGCTGCCACGTCAGACGAAGGGCGCAGCGAGCGTCCTGATCCTTCCGCCCGGACG
CTCAGGACAGCGGCCCGCTGCTCATAAGACTCGGCCTTAGAACCCCAGTATCAGCAGAAGGACATTTTAG
GACGGGACTTGGGTGACTCTAGGGCACTGGTTTTCTTTCCAGAGAGCGGAACAGGCGAGGAAAAGTAGTC
CCTTCTCGGCGATTCTGCGGAGGGATCTCCGTGGGGCGGTGAACGCCGATGATTATATAAGGACGCGCCG
GGTGTGGCACAGCTAGTTCCGTCGCAGCCGGGATTTGGGTCGCGGTTCTTGTTTGTGGATCGCTGTGATC
GTCACTTGGTGAGTAGCGGGCTGCTGGGCTGGCCGGGGCTTTCGTGGCCGCCGGGCCGCTCGGTGGGACG
GAAGCGTGTGGAGAGACCGCCAAGG
