>Addgene plasmid #74032 | FH95pUP95L460pGW (E2) | addgene partial sequence | sequence record 140994 | EGFP-N 5'-CGTCGCCGTCCAGCTCGACCAG-3'
CTTGCTCACCATGGTGGCGATGGATCCCGGGCCCGCGGTACCGAGTCTCTCTCGGGCTGGGACCCAGATG
TAGGGGCCTGAGAGGTCTTCAATGACACGTTTCACTTTGTGATAGATCTCTTCAAAGCTGTCGCCCTCTA
CGATGGCTGAGAAGCACTCTGTGAACTCCTGCTCCAGCTTCGTGGCTCTGTCGAAGGCTTTCCGGGCTTG
CTCCTCTGTGATCCGCTTATTGATCTCTAGCACATTCTCCAGGGAGCGGGGACGGATGAAGATGGCGATG
GGGTGCAGGTGGGCCGCCTGCAGCCGCCGCACGGCATTGGCCGAGACATCGAGGATGCAGTGCTTCCCCT
GCTCTGCTACCTCTCGCACAGACTGGACGCTGGTCCCATAGAGGTGGCTGTTGTACTGGCCAGCCTCAAT
GAACTTATGCGCTTGAATATCCTTCTCCATTTTCTCCCGGGAGGAGACAAAGTGGTAATCCCGGCCGTCT
ATCTCATATTCCCGCTTAGGACGTGTCGTATGAGGGACACAGGATCCAAACTTGTCGGGGAACTCGGAGA
GAAGATCATCGTTGGCACGGTCTTTGGTGGGTCCAAGGATGATGATGGGACGAGCATAGTGCACTTCCAT
CTGGGTCACCGTCTCATAGCTCAGAACCGAGTCTTCTCGACCCTGTGATCCAGAGCTGGAGCCCCAGTCC
TTGGCCTTTAACCTTGACCACTCTCGTCGCTCGACCCGCCGTTTGCTGGGAATGAAGCCAATGTCGTCGG
TCTCACTGTCGGAGTGGACCCGCCGTGCTTGCCACCACTCTTCGTCACCAGCGTCAATGACATGAGGCAC
ATCC
