>Addgene plasmid #74032 | FH95pUP95L460pGW (E2) | addgene partial sequence | sequence record 141074 | hUBCpro-F 5'-TGAAGCTCCGGTTTTGAACT-3'
AATGTAATCATTTGGGTCAATATGTAATTTTCAGTGTTAGACTAGTAAATTGTCCGCTAAATTCTGGCCG
TTTTTGGCTTTTTTGTTAGACGAAGCTTGGGCTGCAGGTCGACTCTAGACCACCATGGACTGTCTCTGTA
TAGTGACAACCAAGAAATACCGCTACCAAGATGAAGACACGCCCCCTCTGGAACACAGCCCGGCCCACCT
CCCCAACCAGGCCAATTCTCCCCCTGTGATTGTCAACACGGACACCCTAGAAGCCCCAGGATATGAGTTG
CAGGTGAATGGAACAGAGGGGGAGATGGAGTATGAGGAGATCACATTGGAAAGGGGTAACTCAGGTCTGG
GCTTCAGCATCGCAGGTGGCACTGACAACCCGCACATCGGTGACGACCCGTCCATTTTTATCACCAAGAT
CATTCCTGGTGGGGCTGCAGCCCAGGATGGCCGCCTCAGGGTCAATGACAGCATCCTGTTTGTAAATGAA
GTGGATGTTCGGGAGGTGACCCATTCAGCTGCGGTGGAGGCCCTCAAAGAGGCAGGTTCCATCGTTCGCC
TCTATGTCATGCGCCGGAAACCCCCAGCCGAAAAGGTCATGGAGATCAAACTCATCAAAGGGCCTAAAGG
ACTTGGCTTCAGCATTGCGGGGGGCGTTGGGAACCAGCACATCCCTGGAGATAACAGCATCTATGTAACG
AAGATCATCGAAGGAGGTGCTGCCCACAAGGATGGCAGGTTGCAGATTGGAGACAAGATCCTGGCGGTCA
ACAGTGTGG
