[The description below was written by a language model from this plasmid's Addgene catalogue record.]
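Description:
FH95pUP95L460pGW (E2) is a lentiviral transfer plasmid built on the FUGW backbone and designed for "molecular replacement" of PSD-95 in mammalian cells. It is classed as a mammalian expression, lentiviral and RNAi vector, is maintained in bacteria as a high-copy plasmid under ampicillin selection, and is propagated in a recombination-deficient strain, as is usual for constructs carrying repeated lentiviral LTRs. No feature table accompanies the record, so the LTRs, packaging signal and other viral elements normally associated with FUGW-type vectors are not individually documented here.

The payload combines two expression units in one vector. An H1 RNA polymerase III promoter drives a short hairpin RNA directed against rat Psd95, knocking down the endogenous protein. According to the depositor's map notes, a ubiquitin promoter (pUb) separately drives a rat PSD-95 coding sequence carrying the L460P point mutation, joined to EGFP to give a fluorescent fusion protein. The aim is for the transduced cell to lose native PSD-95 while expressing the tagged mutant in its place, with EGFP fluorescence marking infected cells and reporting the localisation of the replacement protein. The record does not say how the replacement cDNA escapes the shRNA, for example through silent mutations.

The associated publication concerns the role of PSD-95 in regulating synaptic strength and long-term depression, which fits use of this construct to test how the L460P substitution affects PSD-95 function at synapses against a background depleted of the wild-type protein.
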