Addgene plasmid #74032: FH95pUP95L460pGW (E2)
Purpose: lentiviral expression of Psd95 shRNA and Psd95-L460P-EGFP fusion
Depositing lab: Robert Malenka & Oliver Schluter & Weifeng Xu. Depositing organization: Stanford University. Publication: Molecular dissociation of the role of PSD-95 in regulating synaptic strength and LTD. Xu W, Schluter OM, Steiner P, Czervionke BL, Sabatini B, Malenka RC. Neuron. 2008 Jan 24;57(2):248-62. doi: 10.1016/j.neuron.2007.11.027. PubMed 18215622.
Backbone
  Vector backbone: FUGW
  Backbone manufacturer: David Baltimore (Addgene plasmid # 14883)
  Backbone size w/o insert (bp): 9941
  Vector type: Mammalian Expression, Lentiviral, RNAi
Growth in bacteria
  Bacterial resistance: Ampicillin, 100 μg/mL
  Growth temperature: 37°C
  Growth strain: NEB Stable
  Copy number: High Copy
Gene/Insert
  Gene/Insert name: Psd95
  gRNA/shRNA sequence: GGA CAT CCA GGC ACA CAA G
  Species: R. norvegicus (rat)
  Mutation: L460P
  Promoter: H1
  Cloning method: Restriction Enzyme; 5′ cloning site EcoRI (not destroyed); 3′ cloning site BstBI (destroyed during cloning)
  Sequencing primers: 5′ H1 tcgctatgtgttctgggaaa
Terms and licenses: Academic/Nonprofit Terms; Industry Terms: Not Available to Industry
Depositor comments: Map: FHUGW-(pUb)-HinDIII-SalI-XbaI-(P95 L460P)-XhoI-BsrGI (in EGFP)-NheI-XhoI-EcoRV-HinDIII-ClaI
How to cite: FH95pUP95L460pGW (E2) was a gift from Robert Malenka & Oliver Schluter & Weifeng Xu (Addgene plasmid # 74032 ; http://n2t.net/addgene:74032 ; RRID:Addgene_74032)
